LOCUS       Exported 8412 bp ds-DNA circular SYN 13-MAY-2021
DEFINITION  Fluoroescent marker for use in Cryptococcus neoformans. Contains a
            non-codon optimised GFP S65T marker..
ACCESSION   .
VERSION     .
KEYWORDS    pGWKS2
SOURCE      synthetic DNA construct
  ORGANISM  synthetic DNA construct
REFERENCE   1 (bases 1 to 8412)
  AUTHORS   Spencer GWK, Chua SMH, Erpf PE, Wizrah MSI, Dyba TG, Condon ND,
            Fraser JA
  TITLE     Broadening the spectrum of fluorescent protein tools for use in the
            encapsulated human fungal pathogen Cryptococcus neoformans.
  JOURNAL   Fungal Genet Biol. 2020 May;138:103365. doi:
            10.1016/j.fgb.2020.103365. Epub 2020 Mar 4.
  PUBMED    32145317
REFERENCE   2 (bases 1 to 8412)
  AUTHORS   .
  TITLE     Direct Submission
  JOURNAL   Exported May 13, 2021 from SnapGene Server 1.1.58
            http://www.snapgene.com
FEATURES             Location/Qualifiers
     source          1..8412
                     /organism="synthetic DNA construct"
                     /mol_type="other DNA"
     CDS             complement(1025..1588)
                     /codon_start=1
                     /gene="Streptomyces noursei nat1"
                     /product="nourseothricin acetyltransferase"
                     /label=NrsR
                     /note="confers resistance to nourseothricin"
                     /translation="TLDDTAYRYRTSVPGDAEAIEALDGSFTTDTVFRVTATGDGFTLR
                     EVPVDPPLTKVFPDDESDDESDDGEDGDPDSRTFVAYGDDGDLAGFVVVSYSGWNRRLT
                     VEDIEVAPEHRGHGVGRALMGLATEFARERGAGHLWLEVTNVNAPAIHAYRRMGFTLCG
                     LDTALYDGTASDGEQALYMSMPCP"
     primer_bind     2696..2718
                     /label=M13/pUC Forward
                     /note="In lacZ gene"
     primer_bind     2710..2727
                     /label=M13 Forward
                     /note="In lacZ gene. Also called M13-F20 or M13 (-21)
                     Forward"
     primer_bind     2711..2727
                     /label=M13 fwd
                     /note="common sequencing primer, one of multiple similar
                     variants"
     primer_bind     2737..2756
                     /label=T7
                     /note="T7 promoter, forward primer"
     promoter        2737..2755
                     /label=T7 promoter
                     /note="promoter for bacteriophage T7 RNA polymerase"
     CDS             4007..4726
                     /codon_start=1
                     /product="the original enhanced GFP (Yang et al., 1996)"
                     /label=EGFP
                     /note="mammalian codon-optimized"
                     /translation="MVSKGEELFTGVVPILVELDGDVNGHKFSVSGEGEGDATYGKLTL
                     KFICTTGKLPVPWPTLVTTFTYGVQCFSRYPDHMKQHDFFKSAMPEGYVQERTIFFKDD
                     GNYKTRAEVKFEGDTLVNRIELKGIDFKEDGNILGHKLEYNYNSHNVYIMADKQKNGIK
                     VNFKIRHNIEDGSVQLADHYQQNTPIGDGPVLLPDNHYLSTQSALSKDPNEKRDHMVLL
                     EFVTAAGITHGMDELYK"
     primer_bind     complement(4052..4073)
                     /label=EGFP-N
                     /note="EGFP, reverse primer"
     primer_bind     complement(4313..4332)
                     /label=EXFP-R
                     /note="For distinguishing EGFP variants, reverse primer"
     primer_bind     4660..4681
                     /label=EGFP-C
                     /note="EGFP, forward primer"
     primer_bind     complement(5419..5439)
                     /label=T3
                     /note="T3 promoter, forward primer"
     promoter        complement(5419..5437)
                     /label=T3 promoter
                     /note="promoter for bacteriophage T3 RNA polymerase"
     primer_bind     complement(5458..5474)
                     /label=M13 rev
                     /note="common sequencing primer, one of multiple similar
                     variants"
     primer_bind     complement(5458..5474)
                     /label=M13 Reverse
                     /note="In lacZ gene. Also called M13-rev"
     primer_bind     complement(5471..5493)
                     /label=M13/pUC Reverse
                     /note="In lacZ gene"
     protein_bind    5482..5498
                     /label=lac operator
                     /bound_moiety="lac repressor encoded by lacI"
                     /note="The lac repressor binds to the lac operator to
                     inhibit transcription in E. coli. This inhibition can be
                     relieved by adding lactose or
                     isopropyl-beta-D-thiogalactopyranoside (IPTG)."
     promoter        complement(5506..5536)
                     /label=lac promoter
                     /note="promoter for the E. coli lac operon"
     protein_bind    5551..5572
                     /label=CAP binding site
                     /bound_moiety="E. coli catabolite activator protein"
                     /note="CAP binding activates transcription in the presence
                     of cAMP."
     primer_bind     complement(5689..5706)
                     /label=L4440
                     /note="L4440 vector, forward primer"
     rep_origin      complement(5860..6448)
                     /direction=LEFT
                     /label=ori
                     /note="high-copy-number ColE1/pMB1/pBR322/pUC origin of
                     replication"
     primer_bind     complement(5940..5959)
                     /label=pBR322ori-F
                     /note="pBR322 origin, forward primer"
     CDS             complement(6619..7479)
                     /codon_start=1
                     /gene="bla"
                     /product="beta-lactamase"
                     /label=AmpR
                     /note="confers resistance to ampicillin, carbenicillin, and
                     related antibiotics"
                     /translation="MSIQHFRVALIPFFAAFCLPVFAHPETLVKVKDAEDQLGARVGYI
                     ELDLNSGKILESFRPEERFPMMSTFKVLLCGAVLSRIDAGQEQLGRRIHYSQNDLVEYS
                     PVTEKHLTDGMTVRELCSAAITMSDNTAANLLLTTIGGPKELTAFLHNMGDHVTRLDRW
                     EPELNEAIPNDERDTTMPVAMATTLRKLLTGELLTLASRQQLIDWMEADKVAGPLLRSA
                     LPAGWFIADKSGAGERGSRGIIAALGPDGKPSRIVVIYTTGSQATMDERNRQIAEIGAS
                     LIKHW"
     primer_bind     7242..7261
                     /label=Amp-R
                     /note="Ampicillin resistance gene, reverse primer"
     promoter        complement(7480..7584)
                     /gene="bla"
                     /label=AmpR promoter
ORIGIN
        1 accaaaccag tctgtgccaa gtggattgct tatgcatcga gtggcgagcc cactgacctc
       61 tgggcccctt ttttgaacta taaaaagcgg ccaagtctga tttcggtctc acaatcatca
      121 acatcgactt ctcttttcgc ctcgatcaac ctaaacaacg gtcactcagc catgaactgg
      181 acaatggaat atttcgcctt gccttggatc tttggcctct agactcaatc aacgtcagga
      241 taaaggtgag cataggttgc tcactcactg tagccttttt ttcccttctt cttggtccag
      301 atggttccca aggctctata aagtgtatct gtcagttcca cttccttact ccgaagcgat
      361 tcagagttgt aaagtgcgtc tgaccccctg attatatctc aaagtccctt cacaaattca
      421 gacatgatgc gataaagtgc cggattgtca ttcgcgtctt gtgactgtat agaaagtgcc
      481 ggcatcctct tttcttttcc tctttggccg agcgactcag agttgtgaag cctgctggta
      541 tctgtctgtt cccttgccct gataaagaat atcgaagagc atttctttga ttcacaatac
      601 gttgacgaat ggtgtgatgg atcctaagca gcgccagccc tttgaacttg tgtcgaaaaa
      661 aaaaaaaaaa cagcatatga tacgtaaagg gaagaaaagg atggagctga ctgttttgac
      721 aggcataatt ttgagcgtgc ttcattggcc ggtttatctg tattaacacg gaagagatgt
      781 agaaactagc ttcctggttt cagagacaag gagccatgaa gatcctgagg attcaacggc
      841 gttgctgagg gtgggaagga tggtattgtt gtctgtagat agattaatgg gcatataatg
      901 tcaaaaaaga tgattgacac gatgtctgtc tcgaattcgc agtgtgctaa aattgtatca
      961 cttctctaat atgtatatat acaccctcta aggaaaatta accccttacc gccttcacga
     1021 attcttaggg gcagggcatg ctcatgtaga gcgcctgctc gccgtccgag gcggtgccgt
     1081 cgtacagggc ggtgtccagg ccgcagaggg tgaaccccat ccgccggtac gcgtggatag
     1141 ccggtgcgtt aacgttggtg acctccagcc agaggtgccc ggcgccccgc tcgcgggcga
     1201 actccgtcgc gagccccatc aacgcgcgcc cgaccccgtg cccccggtgc tccggggcga
     1261 cctcgatgtc ctcgacggtc agccggcggt tccagccgga gtacgagacg accacgaagc
     1321 ccgccaggtc gccgtcgtcc ccgtacgcga cgaacgtccg ggagtccggg tcgccgtcct
     1381 ccccgtcgtc cgattcgtcg tccgattcgt cgtcggggaa caccttggtc aggggcgggt
     1441 ccaccggcac ctcccgcagg gtgaagccgt ccccggtggc ggtgacgcgg aagacggtgt
     1501 cggtggtgaa ggacccatcc agtgcctcga tggcctcggc gtcccccggg acactggtgc
     1561 ggtaccggta agccgtgtcg tcaagagtgg cggccgccat agacatgttg ggcgagttta
     1621 ctaatggaaa aagacaatta gcaaagaggc tgcatattag gagacgcggt gaagattggg
     1681 gaggacaata gggtccgtgc accaaaaagt cctgacggca gctctgttca acgcacatcc
     1741 atctcttcca gctatgcgtg tggcaccagc acggatggat tgttgcacca aaaggacaag
     1801 gcgagatgga tgcaggtcga ggcgatgcgg tgctatcggc cctcgttgtc gaacgccacg
     1861 tcgtcctctc ggcgaccgtc aatcctggaa ggaaatgacc aagcgtgcac ccagcatcca
     1921 gcatccaaca tccagcaccc agcacctagc acccatgatc caatggccgg catgcagatc
     1981 agcgtgggga gagcaccatc tagcagcccc tggcaggccc agcattgtgc tcggatgtgc
     2041 gataggcggt gggtgcgata aggtggatta gtggaggatg gaggactgag tggcgggcaa
     2101 gggaaggggg cgggaagatg actcaccttg ggcagtgggt gggggatgcg gtatagggga
     2161 tgtatgtgga tgctggcgga ggatagaagc tgtaagctga gctggtgcca acggtgacgc
     2221 tgtgagagtg gtctcggcga ccctgacggc gactcggcgt taccccgtgt ggcacaccgg
     2281 acgcgcgtcg agtgacgttg ctgctattgt tgttaccatc atcctctcct ccgacaacca
     2341 tacactcagt gcacaccatg ccactcgaat cctgcatgct tatgtgagtc ctccccttcc
     2401 cgtgcgccgc tctccagctc acatcctcgc agccatggac tcaaccctat ctcggtctat
     2461 tcttttgatt tataagggat tttgccgatt tcggcctatt ggttaaaaaa atgagctgat
     2521 ttaacaaaaa tttaacgcga attttaacaa aatattaacg cttacaattt ccattcgcca
     2581 ttcaggctgc gcaactgttg ggaagggcga tcggtgcggg cctcttcgct attacgccag
     2641 ctggcgaaag ggggatgtgc tgcaaggcga ttaagttggg taacgccagg gttttcccag
     2701 tcacgacgtt gtaaaacgac ggccagtgag cgcgcgtaat acgactcact atagggcgaa
     2761 ttgggtaccg ggccccccct cgagcattct atgctatacg gtacaagatt gtggctacta
     2821 tgcaagctcc atagcgaatg atcttacact gaccttgtcg accgttctga atgattaaca
     2881 atggtcgcaa gtgtggttga cccacctgcg ggcgcttctt aactatctat catcggtatg
     2941 tcaagtatca ctccctttaa acaaaagaat aagagcataa tacagcagtc tcatcatggc
     3001 aacccttcgc gcaatgtaca aaaagcagcc agaagccccc acgcacaagc aataatgtcg
     3061 tgttctaccc tgccatgaac aagcgtcatg gccattagcg aacgccccaa tattcagccc
     3121 cattcgccaa gcaagttgcc tcgccccctt cccagaagat catgggcatc tcgtcttctt
     3181 ctaatttcgc attttgtgaa gctccattca tgcacgtcgg cttctggacg actcttatca
     3241 tatgcattgg cctgctcggt gtgaggatga gccactccca catgtttaga cggcaggggc
     3301 ctcttgccac ccgttgaatt tttggtgcga agacgtgcct gggaacgacc tccactttaa
     3361 atttctccgt tgttgcggtc gctccatcct cctcacattt cttgcctcct aagtcccatg
     3421 tgccacactc ggtgaaaaac ggagtttgat acggatgaaa tttccagtga gcttttcaca
     3481 ttctggaggt ttcgaaaaaa attgtgggat tttctgaatt aatccgagaa tccgccctgc
     3541 ccatcaaccg gaaagaatta aatccctcgc acattccttt ctcccaccac cttctttatc
     3601 tctacattct ttaaccaaaa cacctaggtg agtacccaaa gtcttttgac acctttgaaa
     3661 atccgcgcca gtcgtagggc acgtaaaaca attctcgctg gtggcttctg caggtgaagt
     3721 cggggcagag tggagctgag catggtcgac cacccacatc attctgtctt gtttttggcg
     3781 atgtcttcca tgcttttgcc ctcatctgtt gcgtcgactg cagagtactg ttttgccact
     3841 actgagctca acatgggctt gtgtgtggtg aagaaaaaaa tttggtggct cttgaaaatt
     3901 ttcaacccat cggatacatg cccttccaac tcacaacgcc ctaacacttt attgtcctat
     3961 cattgcctct tcgcacatgc taacgatctc cacagaaaac ttcaaaatgg tgagcaaggg
     4021 cgaggagctg ttcaccgggg tggtgcccat cctggtcgag ctggacggcg acgtgaacgg
     4081 ccacaagttc agcgtgtccg gcgagggcga gggcgatgcc acctacggca agctgaccct
     4141 gaagttcatc tgcaccaccg gcaagctgcc cgtgccctgg cccaccctcg tgaccacctt
     4201 cacctacggc gtgcagtgct tcagccgcta ccccgaccac atgaagcagc acgacttctt
     4261 caagtccgcc atgcccgaag gctacgtcca ggagcgcacc atcttcttca aggacgacgg
     4321 caactacaag acccgcgccg aggtgaagtt cgagggcgac accctggtga accgcatcga
     4381 gctgaagggc atcgacttca aggaggacgg caacatcctg gggcacaagc tggagtacaa
     4441 ctacaacagc cacaacgtct atatcatggc cgacaagcag aagaacggca tcaaggtgaa
     4501 cttcaagatc cgccacaaca tcgaggacgg cagcgtgcag ctcgccgacc actaccagca
     4561 gaacaccccc atcggcgacg gccccgtgct gctgcccgac aaccactacc tgagcaccca
     4621 gtccgccctg agcaaagacc ccaacgagaa gcgcgatcac atggtcctgc tggagttcgt
     4681 gaccgccgcc gggatcactc acggcatgga cgagctgtac aagtaataga aggttgagcg
     4741 cgtaatagtg ggttggtctt gtctctatcc attcatctgt gagacatact gatttcaact
     4801 ttttcatcag ataataagga tggtgtgaga taagcaaggc tgggttatga ggtttgggac
     4861 tagatggtgt ttcgcgtcta aaggtgagtc ttcgttggtt caatcacatt gatctgatcg
     4921 ctgatcaatt gtcagcctct gaatgtgctc ttgaagaaaa tggttgtctg taagaatcca
     4981 gaaccaaaaa cggtcatttc aagtatgtat cctccgtgaa gttcctttag ctcttgctaa
     5041 tattggactt tagcgtgctt tagccaaaga cagggtcgcg aggttaagag gatgggccag
     5101 gaaaaatcta agttagattt gtcacacaaa gaaaaagatt gtctcagttt tggttttgtt
     5161 tggtttgatt tatgcatagg aaatatttat gatcgaaatc actcatttcc tgcttcgtaa
     5221 atatcatcta ctatatgctt cgtaaatgtc catctcctac atattgtgga tatgataaat
     5281 gcaatcctct cgtctacact ctcggcttat gcctttgtct tctttgcgct ccttttagcc
     5341 ttctttttat tcctagtctt caagcccatc actagttcta gagcggccgc caccgcggtg
     5401 gagctccagc ttttgttccc tttagtgagg gttaattgcg cgcttggcgt aatcatggtc
     5461 atagctgttt cctgtgtgaa attgttatcc gctcacaatt ccacacaaca tacgagccgg
     5521 aagcataaag tgtaaagcct ggggtgccta atgagtgagc taactcacat taattgcgtt
     5581 gcgctcactg cccgctttcc agtcgggaaa cctgtcgtgc cagctgcatt aatgaatcgg
     5641 ccaacgcgcg gggagaggcg gtttgcgtat tgggcgctct tccgcttcct cgctcactga
     5701 ctcgctgcgc tcggtcgttc ggctgcggcg agcggtatca gctcactcaa aggcggtaat
     5761 acggttatcc acagaatcag gggataacgc aggaaagaac atgtgagcaa aaggccagca
     5821 aaaggccagg aaccgtaaaa aggccgcgtt gctggcgttt ttccataggc tccgcccccc
     5881 tgacgagcat cacaaaaatc gacgctcaag tcagaggtgg cgaaacccga caggactata
     5941 aagataccag gcgtttcccc ctggaagctc cctcgtgcgc tctcctgttc cgaccctgcc
     6001 gcttaccgga tacctgtccg cctttctccc ttcgggaagc gtggcgcttt ctcatagctc
     6061 acgctgtagg tatctcagtt cggtgtaggt cgttcgctcc aagctgggct gtgtgcacga
     6121 accccccgtt cagcccgacc gctgcgcctt atccggtaac tatcgtcttg agtccaaccc
     6181 ggtaagacac gacttatcgc cactggcagc agccactggt aacaggatta gcagagcgag
     6241 gtatgtaggc ggtgctacag agttcttgaa gtggtggcct aactacggct acactagaag
     6301 aacagtattt ggtatctgcg ctctgctgaa gccagttacc ttcggaaaaa gagttggtag
     6361 ctcttgatcc ggcaaacaaa ccaccgctgg tagcggtggt ttttttgttt gcaagcagca
     6421 gattacgcgc agaaaaaaag gatctcaaga agatcctttg atcttttcta cggggtctga
     6481 cgctcagtgg aacgaaaact cacgttaagg gattttggtc atgagattat caaaaaggat
     6541 cttcacctag atccttttaa attaaaaatg aagttttaaa tcaatctaaa gtatatatga
     6601 gtaaacttgg tctgacagtt accaatgctt aatcagtgag gcacctatct cagcgatctg
     6661 tctatttcgt tcatccatag ttgcctgact ccccgtcgtg tagataacta cgatacggga
     6721 gggcttacca tctggcccca gtgctgcaat gataccgcga gacccacgct caccggctcc
     6781 agatttatca gcaataaacc agccagccgg aagggccgag cgcagaagtg gtcctgcaac
     6841 tttatccgcc tccatccagt ctattaattg ttgccgggaa gctagagtaa gtagttcgcc
     6901 agttaatagt ttgcgcaacg ttgttgccat tgctacaggc atcgtggtgt cacgctcgtc
     6961 gtttggtatg gcttcattca gctccggttc ccaacgatca aggcgagtta catgatcccc
     7021 catgttgtgc aaaaaagcgg ttagctcctt cggtcctccg atcgttgtca gaagtaagtt
     7081 ggccgcagtg ttatcactca tggttatggc agcactgcat aattctctta ctgtcatgcc
     7141 atccgtaaga tgcttttctg tgactggtga gtactcaacc aagtcattct gagaatagtg
     7201 tatgcggcga ccgagttgct cttgcccggc gtcaatacgg gataataccg cgccacatag
     7261 cagaacttta aaagtgctca tcattggaaa acgttcttcg gggcgaaaac tctcaaggat
     7321 cttaccgctg ttgagatcca gttcgatgta acccactcgt gcacccaact gatcttcagc
     7381 atcttttact ttcaccagcg tttctgggtg agcaaaaaca ggaaggcaaa atgccgcaaa
     7441 aaagggaata agggcgacac ggaaatgttg aatactcata ctcttccttt ttcaatatta
     7501 ttgaagcatt tatcagggtt attgtctcat gagcggatac atatttgaat gtatttagaa
     7561 aaataaacaa ataggggttc cgcgcacatt tccccgaaaa gtgccacctg acgcgccctg
     7621 tagcggcaag atctgcccat agacttcaaa tcatggaatt ggacgtttat cttcttgctt
     7681 tggatatcca ccctatcgta caatcttggc actttggatc atacgaggca ctttgcggac
     7741 tagggaatgg ttatcatcaa tttcttggac ctctccatga cacctggcat cgtcgagcta
     7801 ccacagcccc ctgaattctt aaaggcgaac cccccttcct aggaaccttg agcgctggac
     7861 tggatggcac tctgagaccg cctatgctta aggacgcgag cttacccttc cattgatgga
     7921 agtcgatcat ttatgataat agaacacggc ggaacttgac tttacaggcc aagggaagca
     7981 acaggagaag aagctaaggt tataacaggc tcagcatatt tgtatatacg gtgccattca
     8041 acgctgaaca ctttgtactc acggtctgcc cgttgaataa caccatctgc tgatgatcat
     8101 cccaatttgt gagtcttatt tgccattgat cctggtgtat aaccgatact gaagcccttt
     8161 aggtctgatc agttatagac gtggtatatt cattcttcct agattagcta tgccgaaaga
     8221 gatggatacc ttgatgtgac tggaatgcca tgaagcagga gattgtagca gctcaaattg
     8281 gagaaggatg ttgcaaccgt cggccgtgaa ggtcttgtca tatctttgtc tgcctgggag
     8341 aatatgtaca agtgccccga tgttactgat ggaaaacatc gtgtggcgcg ccacgatact
     8401 tgtgttaatt aa
//
