[The description below was written by a language model from this plasmid's Addgene catalogue record and the feature table of its GenBank file.]
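Description:
pGWKS2 is an 8.4 kb fluorescent-marker plasmid for the encapsulated fungal pathogen Cryptococcus neoformans, built by Gibson assembly in the multiple cloning site of pBlueScript II SK(-). In E. coli it is maintained as a high-copy plasmid through the ColE1/pUC-type origin and selected with ampicillin via the bla gene and its native promoter. The usual pBlueScript landmarks surround the insert: T7 and T3 phage promoters, M13 forward and reverse priming sites, and the lac promoter, operator and CAP site. All of these are useful for sequencing across the cloned region. No fungal replication origin is annotated, and the record does not say how the plasmid is maintained in Cryptococcus or whether it integrates.

The payload is a GFP S65T coding sequence, derived from Aequorea victoria GFP and described by the depositor as not codon-optimised for Cryptococcus. The catalogue lists TEF1 as the promoter. That promoter and any terminators are not annotated in the feature table, although there is sizeable unannotated sequence on both sides of the 720 bp fluorescent protein ORF. The automated annotation labels this ORF as mammalian codon-optimised EGFP, which differs from the depositor's description and probably reflects sequence similarity matching. A nourseothricin acetyltransferase gene (nat1 from Streptomyces noursei) lies elsewhere on the plasmid in the opposite orientation and allows nourseothricin selection of fungal transformants. Its regulatory elements are likewise not annotated. The depositor notes that the GFP S65T marker can be excised with XhoI and SpeI, so it can be moved into other constructs. The plasmid belongs to a set of fluorescent protein tools developed for C. neoformans.
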