Addgene plasmid #139410: pGWKS2
Purpose: Fluoroescent marker for use in Cryptococcus neoformans. Contains a non-codon optimised GFP S65T marker.
Depositing lab: James Fraser. Depositing organization: University of Queensland. Publication: Broadening the spectrum of fluorescent protein tools for use in the encapsulated human fungal pathogen Cryptococcus neoformans. Spencer GWK, Chua SMH, Erpf PE, Wizrah MSI, Dyba TG, Condon ND, Fraser JA. Fungal Genet Biol. 2020 May;138:103365. doi: 10.1016/j.fgb.2020.103365. Epub 2020 Mar 4. PubMed 32145317.
Backbone
  Vector backbone: pBlueScript II SK(-)
  Backbone manufacturer: Stratagene
  Vector type: Yeast Expression
  Selectable markers: Nourseothricin
Growth in bacteria
  Bacterial resistance: Ampicillin, 100 μg/mL
  Growth temperature: 37°C
  Growth strain: DH5alpha
  Copy number: High Copy
Gene/Insert
  Gene/Insert name: GFP S65T (alt name: Noureothricin (NAT))
  Species: Synthetic, Aequorea victoria, Streptomyces noursei
  Promoter: TEF1
  Cloning method: Gibson Cloning
Terms and licenses: Academic/Nonprofit Terms; Industry Terms: Not Available to Industry
Depositor comments: Contains the non-codon optimised GFP S65T marker in the multicloning site of pBlueScript II SK-. Importantly, the GFP S65T marker can be excised using restriction enzymes XhoI and SpeI.
How to cite: pGWKS2 was a gift from James Fraser (Addgene plasmid # 139410 ; http://n2t.net/addgene:139410 ; RRID:Addgene_139410)
